Addgene plasmid #78356: pNX3a-PK9
Purpose: fission yeast epitope tagging
Depositing lab: Kazunori Tomita. Depositing organization: University College London. Publication: Sequential and counter-selectable cassettes for fission yeast. Amelina H, Moiseeva V, Collopy LC, Pearson SR, Armstrong CA, Tomita K. BMC Biotechnol. 2016 Nov 8;16(1):76. 10.1186/s12896-016-0307-4 PubMed 27825338.
Backbone
  Vector backbone: pFA6a-kanMX6
  Vector type: Yeast Expression
  Selectable markers: Neomycin (select with G418)
Growth in bacteria
  Bacterial resistance: Ampicillin, 100 μg/mL
  Growth temperature: 37°C
  Growth strain: DH5alpha
  Copy number: Unknown
Gene/Insert 1
  Gene/Insert name: 9xPK (alt name: V5)
Gene/Insert 2
  Gene/Insert name: kanMX6
  Species: S. pombe (fission yeast)
Terms and licenses: Academic/Nonprofit Terms; Industry Terms: Not Available to Industry
How to cite: pNX3a-PK9 was a gift from Kazunori Tomita (Addgene plasmid # 78356 ; http://n2t.net/addgene:78356 ; RRID:Addgene_78356)
