[The description below was written by a language model from this plasmid's Addgene catalogue record and pLannotate feature annotations shown in this document.]
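Description:
pNX3a-PK9 is a fission yeast epitope-tagging plasmid built on the pFA6a-kanMX6 backbone. It is catalogued as a yeast expression vector, but no yeast replication origin is annotated. Its layout matches the pFA6a family of template plasmids, in which a tag-plus-marker module is usually amplified by PCR with gene-specific homology arms and integrated at a chromosomal locus. In E. coli it is propagated through a high-copy ColE1/pUC-type origin and selected with ampicillin via the β-lactamase gene and its native promoter. Short rop and bom fragments and an SP6 promoter are vestiges of the parental cloning vector.

The payload consists of nine tandem copies of the PK epitope (also known as V5), followed by the S. cerevisiae ADH1 transcription terminator and then the kanMX6 marker, which confers G418 resistance in yeast. Placed at the 3′ end of a target open reading frame, this arrangement would give a C-terminally 9xPK-tagged protein expressed from its own promoter, with ADH1 terminating the transcript and kanMX allowing selection of integrants. The multimerised tag is generally intended to boost sensitivity in antibody-based detection or immunoprecipitation.

The automated annotation does not label the 9xPK repeats. They presumably lie in the unannotated interval between the SP6 promoter and the ADH1 terminator. The two sequence records differ in length, at 4,415 nt for the depositor sequence and 4,280 nt for the repository's sequencing result. The difference falls within that same interval, so it may reflect a difference in repeat number or the difficulty of assembling tandem repeats, though the record does not resolve this.
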