Features (pLannotate 1.2.2; 8 found; start..end, strand, type, name):
     70..105     +  CDS            rop (fragment): Rop protein, which maintains plasmids at low copy number; rop
    207..258     +  misc_feature   bom (fragment): basis of mobility region from pBR322
    321..339     +  promoter       SP6 promoter: promoter for bacteriophage SP6 RNA polymerase
    834..1021    +  terminator     ADH1 terminator: S. cerevisiae ADH1; transcription terminator for the S. cerevisiae alcohol dehydrogenase 1 (ADH1) gene
   1080..2436    +  gene           kanMX: yeast selectable marker conferring kanamycin resistance (Wach et al., 1994)
   2666..3254    -  rep_origin     ori: high-copy-number ColE1/pMB1/pBR322/pUC origin of replication
   3425..4285    -  CDS            AmpR: β-lactamase; bla; confers resistance to ampicillin, carbenicillin, and related antibiotics
   4286..4390    -  promoter       AmpR promoter: bla
>Addgene plasmid #78356 | pNX3a-PK9 | depositor full sequence | sequence record 146278 | pNX3a-PK9 sequence 4415 bps
GACGTCTAAGAAACCATTATTATCATGACATTAACCTATAAAAATAGGCGTATCACGAGGCCCTTTCGTC
TCGCGCGTTTCGGTGATGACGGTGAAAACCTCTGACACATGCAGCTCCCGGAGACGGTCACAGCTTGTCT
GTAAGCGGATGCCGGGAGCAGACAAGCCCGTCAGGGCGCGTCAGCGGGTGTTGGCGGGTGTCGGGGCTGG
CTTAACTATGCGGCATCAGAGCAGATTGTACTGAGAGTGCACCATATGGACATATTGTCGTTAGAACGCG
GCTACAATTAATACATAACCTTATGTATCATACACATACGATTTAGGTGACACTATAGAACGCGGCCGCC
AGCTGAAGCTTCGTACGCTGCAGGTCGACGGATCCCCGGGTTAATTAACGCTAGCGGTAAGCCTATTCCT
AACCCTCTTTTGGGTCTCGATTCTACAGGTGGAAAACCAATCCCCAACCCACTCCTCGGCCTTGACTCAA
CTGGCAAACCCATACCAAATCCTTTACTTGGATTAGATAGTACCTCTAGCGGTAAGCCTATTCCTAACCC
TCTTTTGGGTCTCGATTCTACAGGTGGAAAACCAATCCCCAACCCACTCCTCGGCCTTGACTCAACTGGC
AAACCCATACCAAATCCTTTACTTGGATTAGATAGTACCTCTAGCGGTAAGCCTATTCCTAACCCTCTTT
TGGGTCTCGATTCTACAGGTGGAAAACCAATCCCCAACCCACTCCTCGGCCTTGACTCAACTGGCAAACC
CATACCAAATCCTTTACTTGGATTAGATAGTACCTCTAGATGAGGCGCGCCACTTCTAAATAAGCGAATT
TCTTATGATTTATGATTTTTATTATTAAATAAGTTATAAAAAAAATAAGTGTATACAAATTTTAAAGTGA
CTCTTAGGTTTTAAAACGAAAATTCTTATTCTTGAGTAACTCTTTCCTGTAGGTCAGGTTGCTTTCTCAG
GTATAGTATGAGGTCGCTCTTATTGACCACACCTCTACCGGCAGATCCGCTAGGAGATCTGTTTAGCTTG
CCTCGTCCCCGCCGGGTCACCCGGCCAGCGACATGGAGGCCCAGAATACCCTCCTTGACAGTCTTGACGT
GCGCAGCTCAGGGGCATGATGTGACTGTCGCCCGTACATTTAGCCCATACATCCCCATGTATAATCATTT
GCATCCATACATTTTGATGGCCGCACGGCGCGAAGCAAAAATTACGGCTCCTCGCTGCAGACCTGCGAGC
AGGGAAACGCTCCCCTCACAGACGCGTTGAATTGTCCCCACGCCGCGCCCCTGTAGAGAAATATAAAAGG
TTAGGATTTGCCACTGAGGTTCTTCTTTCATATACTTCCTTTTAAAATCTTGCTAGGATACAGTTCTCAC
ATCACATCCGAACATAAACAACCATGGGTAAGGAAAAGACTCACGTTTCGAGGCCGCGATTAAATTCCAA
CATGGATGCTGATTTATATGGGTATAAATGGGCTCGCGATAATGTCGGGCAATCAGGTGCGACAATCTAT
CGATTGTATGGGAAGCCCGATGCGCCAGAGTTGTTTCTGAAACATGGCAAAGGTAGCGTTGCCAATGATG
TTACAGATGAGATGGTCAGACTAAACTGGCTGACGGAATTTATGCCTCTTCCGACCATCAAGCATTTTAT
CCGTACTCCTGATGATGCATGGTTACTCACCACTGCGATCCCCGGCAAAACAGCATTCCAGGTATTAGAA
GAATATCCTGATTCAGGTGAAAATATTGTTGATGCGCTGGCAGTGTTCCTGCGCCGGTTGCATTCGATTC
CTGTTTGTAATTGTCCTTTTAACAGCGATCGCGTATTTCGTCTCGCTCAGGCGCAATCACGAATGAATAA
CGGTTTGGTTGATGCGAGTGATTTTGATGACGAGCGTAATGGCTGGCCTGTTGAACAAGTCTGGAAAGAA
ATGCATAAGCTTTTGCCATTCTCACCGGATTCAGTCGTCACTCATGGTGATTTCTCACTTGATAACCTTA
TTTTTGACGAGGGGAAATTAATAGGTTGTATTGATGTTGGACGAGTCGGAATCGCAGACCGATACCAGGA
TCTTGCCATCCTATGGAACTGCCTCGGTGAGTTTTCTCCTTCATTACAGAAACGGCTTTTTCAAAAATAT
GGTATTGATAATCCTGATATGAATAAATTGCAGTTTCATTTGATGCTCGATGAGTTTTTCTAATCAGTAC
TGACAATAAAAAGATTCTTGTTTTCAAGAACTTGTCATTTGTATAGTTTTTTTATATTGTAGTTGTTCTA
TTTTAATCAAATGTTAGCGTGATTTATATTTTTTTTCGCCTCGACATCATCTGCCCAGATGCGAAGTTAA
GTGCGCAGAAAGTAATATCATGCGTCAATCGTATGTGAATGCTGGTCGCTATACTGCTGTCGATTCGATA
CTAACGCCGCCATCCAGTTTAAACGAGCTCGAATTCTAGGCTTCCTCGCTCACTGACTCGCTGCGCTCGG
TCGTTCGGCTGCGGCGAGCGGTATCAGCTCACTCAAAGGCGGTAATACGGTTATCCACAGAATCAGGGGA
TAACGCAGGAAAGAACATGTGAGCAAAAGGCCAGCAAAAGGCCAGGAACCGTAAAAAGGCCGCGTTGCTG
GCGTTTTTCCATAGGCTCCGCCCCCCTGACGAGCATCACAAAAATCGACGCTCAAGTCAGAGGTGGCGAA
ACCCGACAGGACTATAAAGATACCAGGCGTTTCCCCCTGGAAGCTCCCTCGTGCGCTCTCCTGTTCCGAC
CCTGCCGCTTACCGGATACCTGTCCGCCTTTCTCCCTTCGGGAAGCGTGGCGCTTTCTCAATGCTCACGC
TGTAGGTATCTCAGTTCGGTGTAGGTCGTTCGCTCCAAGCTGGGCTGTGTGCACGAACCCCCCGTTCAGC
CCGACCGCTGCGCCTTATCCGGTAACTATCGTCTTGAGTCCAACCCGGTAAGACACGACTTATCGCCACT
GGCAGCAGCCACTGGTAACAGGATTAGCAGAGCGAGGTATGTAGGCGGTGCTACAGAGTTCTTGAAGTGG
TGGCCTAACTACGGCTACACTAGAAGGACAGTATTTGGTATCTGCGCTCTGCTGAAGCCAGTTACCTTCG
GAAAAAGAGTTGGTAGCTCTTGATCCGGCAAACAAACCACCGCTGGTAGCGGTGGTTTTTTTGTTTGCAA
GCAGCAGATTACGCGCAGAAAAAAAGGATCTCAAGAAGATCCTTTGATCTTTTCTACGGGGTCTGACGCT
CAGTGGAACGAAAACTCACGTTAAGGGATTTTGGTCATGAGATTATCAAAAAGGATCTTCACCTAGATCC
TTTTAAATTAAAAATGAAGTTTTAAATCAATCTAAAGTATATATGAGTAAACTTGGTCTGACAGTTACCA
ATGCTTAATCAGTGAGGCACCTATCTCAGCGATCTGTCTATTTCGTTCATCCATAGTTGCCTGACTCCCC
GTCGTGTAGATAACTACGATACGGGAGGGCTTACCATCTGGCCCCAGTGCTGCAATGATACCGCGAGACC
CACGCTCACCGGCTCCAGATTTATCAGCAATAAACCAGCCAGCCGGAAGGGCCGAGCGCAGAAGTGGTCC
TGCAACTTTATCCGCCTCCATCCAGTCTATTAATTGTTGCCGGGAAGCTAGAGTAAGTAGTTCGCCAGTT
AATAGTTTGCGCAACGTTGTTGCCATTGCTACAGGCATCGTGGTGTCACGCTCGTCGTTTGGTATGGCTT
CATTCAGCTCCGGTTCCCAACGATCAAGGCGAGTTACATGATCCCCCATGTTGTGCAAAAAAGCGGTTAG
CTCCTTCGGTCCTCCGATCGTTGTCAGAAGTAAGTTGGCCGCAGTGTTATCACTCATGGTTATGGCAGCA
CTGCATAATTCTCTTACTGTCATGCCATCCGTAAGATGCTTTTCTGTGACTGGTGAGTACTCAACCAAGT
CATTCTGAGAATAGTGTATGCGGCGACCGAGTTGCTCTTGCCCGGCGTCAATACGGGATAATACCGCGCC
ACATAGCAGAACTTTAAAAGTGCTCATCATTGGAAAACGTTCTTCGGGGCGAAAACTCTCAAGGATCTTA
CCGCTGTTGAGATCCAGTTCGATGTAACCCACTCGTGCACCCAACTGATCTTCAGCATCTTTTACTTTCA
CCAGCGTTTCTGGGTGAGCAAAAACAGGAAGGCAAAATGCCGCAAAAAAGGGAATAAGGGCGACACGGAA
ATGTTGAATACTCATACTCTTCCTTTTTCAATATTATTGAAGCATTTATCAGGGTTATTGTCTCATGAGC
GGATACATATTTGAATGTATTTAGAAAAATAAACAAATAGGGGTTCCGCGCACATTTCCCCGAAAAGTGC
CACCT
