Features (pLannotate 1.2.2; 8 found; start..end, strand, type, name):
      1..1357    +  gene           kanMX: yeast selectable marker conferring kanamycin resistance (Wach et al., 1994)
   1587..2175    -  rep_origin     ori: high-copy-number ColE1/pMB1/pBR322/pUC origin of replication
   2346..3206    -  CDS            AmpR: β-lactamase; bla; confers resistance to ampicillin, carbenicillin, and related antibiotics
   3207..3311    -  promoter       AmpR promoter: bla
   3406..3441    +  CDS            rop (fragment): Rop protein, which maintains plasmids at low copy number; rop
   3543..3594    +  misc_feature   bom (fragment): basis of mobility region from pBR322
   3657..3675    +  promoter       SP6 promoter: promoter for bacteriophage SP6 RNA polymerase
   4035..4222    +  terminator     ADH1 terminator: S. cerevisiae ADH1; transcription terminator for the S. cerevisiae alcohol dehydrogenase 1 (ADH1) gene
>Addgene plasmid #78356 | pNX3a-PK9 | addgene full sequence | sequence record 173240 | Addgene NGS Result
GACATGGAGGCCCAGAATACCCTCCTTGACAGTCTTGACGTGCGCAGCTCAGGGGCATGATGTGACTGTC
GCCCGTACATTTAGCCCATACATCCCCATGTATAATCATTTGCATCCATACATTTTGATGGCCGCACGGC
GCGAAGCAAAAATTACGGCTCCTCGCTGCAGACCTGCGAGCAGGGAAACGCTCCCCTCACAGACGCGTTG
AATTGTCCCCACGCCGCGCCCCTGTAGAGAAATATAAAAGGTTAGGATTTGCCACTGAGGTTCTTCTTTC
ATATACTTCCTTTTAAAATCTTGCTAGGATACAGTTCTCACATCACATCCGAACATAAACAACCATGGGT
AAGGAAAAGACTCACGTTTCGAGGCCGCGATTAAATTCCAACATGGATGCTGATTTATATGGGTATAAAT
GGGCTCGCGATAATGTCGGGCAATCAGGTGCGACAATCTATCGATTGTATGGGAAGCCCGATGCGCCAGA
GTTGTTTCTGAAACATGGCAAAGGTAGCGTTGCCAATGATGTTACAGATGAGATGGTCAGACTAAACTGG
CTGACGGAATTTATGCCTCTTCCGACCATCAAGCATTTTATCCGTACTCCTGATGATGCATGGTTACTCA
CCACTGCGATCCCCGGCAAAACAGCATTCCAGGTATTAGAAGAATATCCTGATTCAGGTGAAAATATTGT
TGATGCGCTGGCAGTGTTCCTGCGCCGGTTGCATTCGATTCCTGTTTGTAATTGTCCTTTTAACAGCGAT
CGCGTATTTCGTCTCGCTCAGGCGCAATCACGAATGAATAACGGTTTGGTTGATGCGAGTGATTTTGATG
ACGAGCGTAATGGCTGGCCTGTTGAACAAGTCTGGAAAGAAATGCATAAGCTTTTGCCATTCTCACCGGA
TTCAGTCGTCACTCATGGTGATTTCTCACTTGATAACCTTATTTTTGACGAGGGGAAATTAATAGGTTGT
ATTGATGTTGGACGAGTCGGAATCGCAGACCGATACCAGGATCTTGCCATCCTATGGAACTGCCTCGGTG
AGTTTTCTCCTTCATTACAGAAACGGCTTTTTCAAAAATATGGTATTGATAATCCTGATATGAATAAATT
GCAGTTTCATTTGATGCTCGATGAGTTTTTCTAATCAGTACTGACAATAAAAAGATTCTTGTTTTCAAGA
ACTTGTCATTTGTATAGTTTTTTTATATTGTAGTTGTTCTATTTTAATCAAATGTTAGCGTGATTTATAT
TTTTTTTCGCCTCGACATCATCTGCCCAGATGCGAAGTTAAGTGCGCAGAAAGTAATATCATGCGTCAAT
CGTATGTGAATGCTGGTCGCTATACTGCTGTCGATTCGATACTAACGCCGCCATCCAGTTTAAACGAGCT
CGAATTCTAGGCTTCCTCGCTCACTGACTCGCTGCGCTCGGTCGTTCGGCTGCGGCGAGCGGTATCAGCT
CACTCAAAGGCGGTAATACGGTTATCCACAGAATCAGGGGATAACGCAGGAAAGAACATGTGAGCAAAAG
GCCAGCAAAAGGCCAGGAACCGTAAAAAGGCCGCGTTGCTGGCGTTTTTCCATAGGCTCCGCCCCCCTGA
CGAGCATCACAAAAATCGACGCTCAAGTCAGAGGTGGCGAAACCCGACAGGACTATAAAGATACCAGGCG
TTTCCCCCTGGAAGCTCCCTCGTGCGCTCTCCTGTTCCGACCCTGCCGCTTACCGGATACCTGTCCGCCT
TTCTCCCTTCGGGAAGCGTGGCGCTTTCTCATAGCTCACGCTGTAGGTATCTCAGTTCGGTGTAGGTCGT
TCGCTCCAAGCTGGGCTGTGTGCACGAACCCCCCGTTCAGCCCGACCGCTGCGCCTTATCCGGTAACTAT
CGTCTTGAGTCCAACCCGGTAAGACACGACTTATCGCCACTGGCAGCAGCCACTGGTAACAGGATTAGCA
GAGCGAGGTATGTAGGCGGTGCTACAGAGTTCTTGAAGTGGTGGCCTAACTACGGCTACACTAGAAGAAC
AGTATTTGGTATCTGCGCTCTGCTGAAGCCAGTTACCTTCGGAAAAAGAGTTGGTAGCTCTTGATCCGGC
AAACAAACCACCGCTGGTAGCGGTGGTTTTTTTGTTTGCAAGCAGCAGATTACGCGCAGAAAAAAAGGAT
CTCAAGAAGATCCTTTGATCTTTTCTACGGGGTCTGACGCTCAGTGGAACGAAAACTCACGTTAAGGGAT
TTTGGTCATGAGATTATCAAAAAGGATCTTCACCTAGATCCTTTTAAATTAAAAATGAAGTTTTAAATCA
ATCTAAAGTATATATGAGTAAACTTGGTCTGACAGTTACCAATGCTTAATCAGTGAGGCACCTATCTCAG
CGATCTGTCTATTTCGTTCATCCATAGTTGCCTGACTCCCCGTCGTGTAGATAACTACGATACGGGAGGG
CTTACCATCTGGCCCCAGTGCTGCAATGATACCGCGAGACCCACGCTCACCGGCTCCAGATTTATCAGCA
ATAAACCAGCCAGCCGGAAGGGCCGAGCGCAGAAGTGGTCCTGCAACTTTATCCGCCTCCATCCAGTCTA
TTAATTGTTGCCGGGAAGCTAGAGTAAGTAGTTCGCCAGTTAATAGTTTGCGCAACGTTGTTGCCATTGC
TACAGGCATCGTGGTGTCACGCTCGTCGTTTGGTATGGCTTCATTCAGCTCCGGTTCCCAACGATCAAGG
CGAGTTACATGATCCCCCATGTTGTGCAAAAAAGCGGTTAGCTCCTTCGGTCCTCCGATCGTTGTCAGAA
GTAAGTTGGCCGCAGTGTTATCACTCATGGTTATGGCAGCACTGCATAATTCTCTTACTGTCATGCCATC
CGTAAGATGCTTTTCTGTGACTGGTGAGTACTCAACCAAGTCATTCTGAGAATAGTGTATGCGGCGACCG
AGTTGCTCTTGCCCGGCGTCAATACGGGATAATACCGCGCCACATAGCAGAACTTTAAAAGTGCTCATCA
TTGGAAAACGTTCTTCGGGGCGAAAACTCTCAAGGATCTTACCGCTGTTGAGATCCAGTTCGATGTAACC
CACTCGTGCACCCAACTGATCTTCAGCATCTTTTACTTTCACCAGCGTTTCTGGGTGAGCAAAAACAGGA
AGGCAAAATGCCGCAAAAAAGGGAATAAGGGCGACACGGAAATGTTGAATACTCATACTCTTCCTTTTTC
AATATTATTGAAGCATTTATCAGGGTTATTGTCTCATGAGCGGATACATATTTGAATGTATTTAGAAAAA
TAAACAAATAGGGGTTCCGCGCACATTTCCCCGAAAAGTGCCACCTGACGTCTAAGAAACCATTATTATC
ATGACATTAACCTATAAAAATAGGCGTATCACGAGGCCCTTTCGTCTCGCGCGTTTCGGTGATGACGGTG
AAAACCTCTGACACATGCAGCTCCCGGAGACGGTCACAGCTTGTCTGTAAGCGGATGCCGGGAGCAGACA
AGCCCGTCAGGGCGCGTCAGCGGGTGTTGGCGGGTGTCGGGGCTGGCTTAACTATGCGGCATCAGAGCAG
ATTGTACTGAGAGTGCACCATATGGACATATTGTCGTTAGAACGCGGCTACAATTAATACATAACCTTAT
GTATCATACACATACGATTTAGGTGACACTATAGAACGCGGCCGCCAGCTGAAGCTTCGTACGCTGCAGG
TCGACGGATCCCCGGGTTAATTAACGCTAGCGGTAAGCCTATTCCTAACCCTCTTTTGGGTCTCGATTCT
ACAGGTGGAAAACCAATCCCCAACCCACTCCTCGGCCTTGACTCAACTGGCAAACCCATACCAAATCCTT
TACTTGGATTAGATAGTACCTCTAGCGGTAAGCCTATTCCTAACCCTCTTTTGGGTCTCGATTCTACAGG
TGGAAAACCAATCCCCAACCCACTCCTCGGCCTTGACTCAACTGGCAAACCCATACCAAATCCTTTACTT
GGATTAGATAGTACCTCTAGATGAGGCGCGCCACTTCTAAATAAGCGAATTTCTTATGATTTATGATTTT
TATTATTAAATAAGTTATAAAAAAAATAAGTGTATACAAATTTTAAAGTGACTCTTAGGTTTTAAAACGA
AAATTCTTATTCTTGAGTAACTCTTTCCTGTAGGTCAGGTTGCTTTCTCAGGTATAGTATGAGGTCGCTC
TTATTGACCACACCTCTACCGGCAGATCCGCTAGGAGATCTGTTTAGCTTGCCTCGTCCCCGCCGGGTCA
CCCGGCCAGC
