>Addgene plasmid #78356 | pNX3a-PK9 | addgene partial sequence | sequence record 173800 | SP6 5'-ATTTAGGTGACACTATAG-3'
CGTACGCTGCAGGTCGACGGATCCCCGGGTTAATTAACGCTAGCGGTAAGCCTATTCCTAACCCTCTTTT
GGGTCTCGATTCTACAGGTGGAAAACCAATCCCCAACCCACTCCTCGGCCTTGACTCAACTGGCAAACCC
ATACCAAATCCTTTACTTGGATTAGATAGTACCTCTAGCGGTAAGCCTATTCCTAACCCTCTTTTGGGTC
TCGATTCTACAGGTGGAAAACCAATCCCCAACCCACTCCTCGGCCTTGACTCAACTGGCAAACCCATACC
AAATCCTTTACTTGGATTAGATAGTACCTCTAGCGGTAAGCCTATTCCTAACCCTCTTTTGGGTCTCGAT
TCTACAGGTGGAAAACCAATCCCCAACCCACTCCTCGGCCTTGACTCAACTGGCAAACCCATACCAAATC
CTTTACTTGGATTAGATAGTACCTCTAGATGAGGCGCGCCACTTCTAAATAAGCGAATTTCTTATGATTT
ATGATTTTTATTATTAAATAAGTTATAAAAAAAATAAGTGTATACAAATTTTAAAGTGACTCTTAGGTTT
TAAAACGAAAATTCTTATTCTTGAGTAACTCTTTCCTGTAGGTCAGGTTGCTTTCTCAGGTATAGTATGA
GGTCGCTCTTATTGACCACACCTCTACCGGCAGATCCGCTAGGAGATCTGTTTAGCTTGCCTCGTCCCCG
CCGGGTCACCCGGCCAGCGACAT
